Addgene plasmid #100165: pET26-CNTN149S/F366A
Purpose: recombinant expression of target protein as an MBP-His tag fusionat the N-terminus of target protein
Depositing lab: Seok-Yong Lee. Depositing organization: Duke University. Publication: Visualizing multistep elevator-like transitions of a nucleoside transporter. Hirschi M, Johnson ZL, Lee SY. Nature. 2017 May 4;545(7652):66-70. doi: 10.1038/nature22057. Epub 2017 Apr 17. PubMed 28424521.
Backbone
  Vector backbone: pET26
  Vector type: Bacterial Expression
Growth in bacteria
  Bacterial resistance: Kanamycin, 50 μg/mL
  Growth temperature: 37°C
  Growth strain: DH5alpha
  Copy number: High Copy
Gene/Insert
  Gene/Insert name: Concentrative nucleoside transporter (alt name: EGZ45206)
  Species: Neisseria wadsworthii
  Insert size (bp): 1278
  Mutation: N149S, F366A
  Promoter: T7
  Tag / fusion protein: MBP-His (N terminal on backbone)
  Cloning method: Restriction Enzyme; 5′ cloning site AvrII (not destroyed); 3′ cloning site XhoI (not destroyed)
  Sequencing primers: 5′ CAGATGTCCGCTTTCTGGTATG; 3′ T7_reverse
Terms and licenses: Academic/Nonprofit Terms; Industry Terms: Not Available to Industry
How to cite: pET26-CNTN149S/F366A was a gift from Seok-Yong Lee (Addgene plasmid # 100165 ; http://n2t.net/addgene:100165 ; RRID:Addgene_100165)
