[The description below was written by a language model from this plasmid's Addgene catalogue record and pLannotate feature annotations shown in this document.]
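Description:
pET26-CNTN149S/F366A is a pET26-based bacterial expression plasmid for producing a double-mutant concentrative nucleoside transporter (CNT) from Neisseria wadsworthii in E. coli. It is selected with kanamycin through an aminoglycoside phosphotransferase (KanR) gene and replicates from a ColE1/pBR322-type origin, alongside the bom and rop elements typical of pET vectors. The catalogue lists it as high copy, although rop is generally associated with reduced copy number. An f1 origin is also present. The short tetracycline-resistance fragments and the partial AmpR promoter called in the feature table look like backbone remnants rather than functional markers.

Expression is driven by a T7 promoter with an adjacent lac operator and the T7 gene 10 ribosome binding site. The plasmid also carries lacI, so transcription is repressed until induced with IPTG in a host supplying T7 RNA polymerase. The annotated reading frame begins with a pelB signal sequence, followed by an 8xHis tag and a maltose binding protein lacking its own signal peptide. Next comes the transporter insert (about 1.3 kb, cloned between AvrII and XhoI), and the unit ends at the T7 terminator. The annotation tool labels the insert as E. coli nupX, presumably because of homology to this related nucleoside transporter, whereas the catalogue identifies it as the N. wadsworthii CNT carrying N149S and F366A substitutions. A vector-derived His-tag fragment lies downstream of the insert, but the record does not say whether it is translated. The stated purpose is recombinant production of the target as an N-terminal MBP-His fusion for affinity purification. The associated publication concerns visualizing the elevator-like transitions of a nucleoside transporter, but the record does not state what the two mutations do.
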