Features (pLannotate 1.2.2; 22 found; start..end, strand, type, name):
      1..19      +  promoter       T7 promoter: promoter for bacteriophage T7 RNA polymerase
     20..44      +  protein_bind   lac operator: The lac repressor binds to the lac operator to inhibit transcription in E. coli. This inhibition can be relieved by adding lactose or isopropyl-β-D-thiogalactopyranoside (IPTG). lac repressor encoded by lacI
     59..81      +  RBS            RBS: efficient ribosome binding site from bacteriophage T7 gene 10 (Olins and Rangwala, 1989)
     89..153     +  sig_peptide    pelB signal sequence: leader peptide for secretion; pelB (fragment)
    197..220     +  CDS            8xHis: 8xHis affinity tag
    227..1327    +  CDS            MBP: maltose binding protein from E. coli; malE (mutated); This version of the gene does not encode a signal sequence, so MBP will remain in the cytosol.
   1373..2629    +  CDS            nupX: NUPX_ECOLI - Also known as yeiJ. Experimental evidence at protein level: Swiss-Prot protein existence level 1. From Escherichia coli (strain K12).
   2657..2674    +  CDS            9xHis (fragment): 9xHis affinity tag
   2684..2733    +  CDS            SET1 (fragment): solubility-enhancement tag derived from T7 phage gene 10B
   2741..2788    +  terminator     T7 terminator: transcription terminator for bacteriophage T7 RNA polymerase
   2825..3253    +  rep_origin     f1 ori (sequence partly withheld): f1 bacteriophage origin of replication; arrow indicates direction of (+) strand synthesis
   3306..3363    +  promoter       AmpR promoter (fragment): bla
   3372..4187    -  CDS            KanR: aminoglycoside phosphotransferase; aph(3')-Ia; confers resistance to kanamycin in bacteria or G418 (Geneticin®) in eukaryotes
   4309..4897    +  rep_origin     ori: high-copy-number ColE1/pMB1/pBR322/pUC origin of replication
   5083..5222    -  misc_feature   bom: basis of mobility region from pBR322
   5324..5515    -  CDS            rop: Rop protein, which maintains plasmids at low copy number; rop
   5532..5912    +  CDS            YPB1_ECOLX: Protein predicted: Swiss-Prot protein existence level 4. From Escherichia coli.
   5984..6275    -  CDS            TcR (fragment): tetracycline efflux protein; tet; confers resistance to tetracycline
   6290..6311    -  protein_bind   CAP binding site: CAP binding activates transcription in the presence of cAMP. E. coli catabolite activator protein
   6324..7406    -  CDS            lacI: lac repressor; lacI; The lac repressor binds to the lac operator to inhibit transcription in E. coli. This inhibition can be relieved by adding lactose or isopropyl-β-D-thiogalactopyranoside (IPTG).
   7407..7484    -  promoter       lacI promoter: lacI
   7492..7771    -  CDS            TcR (fragment): tetracycline efflux protein; tet; confers resistance to tetracycline
>Addgene plasmid #100165 | pET26-CNTN149S/F366A | addgene full sequence | sequence record 194419 | Addgene NGS Result
TAATACGACTCACTATAGGGGAATTGTGAGCGGATAACAATTCCCCTCTAGAAATAATTTTGTTTAACTT
TAAGAAGGAGATATACATATGAAATACCTGCTGCCGACCGCTGCTGCTGGTCTGCTGCTCCTCGCTGCCC
AGCCGGCGATGGCAATGGATATCGGAATTAATTCGGATCCGAATTCGAGCTCACATCACCATCACCATCA
CCATCACCATCACCCCATGAAAATCGAAGAAGGTAAACTGGTAATCTGGATTAACGGCGATAAAGGCTAT
AACGGTCTCGCTGAAGTCGGTAAGAAATTCGAGAAAGATACCGGAATTAAAGTCACCGTTGAGCATCCGG
ATAAACTGGAAGAGAAATTCCCACAGGTTGCGGCAACTGGCGATGGCCCTGACATTATCTTCTGGGCACA
CGACCGCTTTGGTGGCTACGCTCAATCTGGCCTGTTGGCTGAAATCACCCCGGACAAAGCGTTCCAGGAC
AAGCTGTATCCGTTTACCTGGGATGCCGTACGTTACAACGGCAAGCTGATTGCTTACCCGATCGCTGTTG
AAGCGTTATCGCTGATTTATAACAAAGATCTGCTGCCGAACCCGCCAAAAACCTGGGAAGAGATCCCGGC
GCTGGATAAAGAACTGAAAGCGAAAGGTAAGAGCGCGCTGATGTTCAACCTGCAAGAACCGTACTTCACC
TGGCCGCTGATTGCTGCTGACGGGGGTTATGCGTTCAAGTATGAAAACGGCAAGTACGACATTAAAGACG
TGGGCGTGGATAACGCTGGCGCGAAAGCGGGTCTGACCTTCCTGGTTGACCTGATTAAAAACAAACACAT
GAATGCAGACACCGATTACTCCATCGCAGAAGCTGCCTTTAATAAAGGCGAAACAGCGATGACCATCAAC
GGCCCGTGGGCATGGTCCAACATCGACACCAGCAAAGTGAATTATGGTGTAACGGTACTGCCGACCTTCA
AGGGTCAACCATCCAAACCGTTCGTTGGCGTGCTGAGCGCAGGTATTAACGCCGCCAGTCCGAACAAAGA
GCTGGCAAAAGAGTTCCTCGAAAACTATCTGCTGACTGATGAAGGTCTGGAAGCGGTTAATAAAGACAAA
CCGCTGGGTGCCGTAGCGCTGAAGTCTTACGAGGAAGAGTTGGCGAAAGATCCACGTATTGCCGCCACTA
TGGAAAACGCCCAGAAAGGTGAAATCATGCCGAACATCCCGCAGATGTCCGCTTTCTGGTATGCCGTGCG
TACTGCGGTGATCAACGCCGCCAGCGGTCGTCAGACTGTCGATGAAGCCCTGAAAGACGCGCAGACTCCG
GGTAGCCTGGAAGTTCTGTTCCAGGGGCCCGCGGTACCTAGGATGGTTGTGCTGCATTCCCTGCTGGGTA
TGGCTGTGCTGATTGCTATTGCTGTCCTGCTGTCCACCGACCGTAAAGCGATTAACATCCGTACCGTTGC
GGGTGCCTTTCTGATTCAGGTCGCGCTGGGCGCACTGGTCCTGTATGTGCCGCAAGGCCGCGATATGCTG
GGTGAAGCAAGTAAAACGATTTCCAATGTGATCGCTTACGGCAACAATGGTGTTGACTTTCTGTTCGGCG
GTCTGGTCTCAGAAAAAATGTTTGAAGTGTTCGGCGGTGGCGGTTTTGTTTTCGCGCTGCGTGTCCTGCC
GATGATTGTGTTTTTCAGCTCTCTGATGGCCGTTCTGTATTACATCGGTGTCATGCAGCTGCTGATTAAA
GTGATCGGCGGTTTTCTGCAAAAAATGCTGGGCACCAGCAAAGCCGAAAGTATGAGCGCGGCGGCGAGCA
TTTTCGTTGGCCAGACCGAAGCACCGCTGGTTGTGCGCCCGTATATCCGTCGCATGACGGAAAGCGAACT
GTTTGCAGTGATGTCTGGCGGTCTGGCATCAGTGGCTGGCTCGGTTCTGGCGGGTTATGTCCAGATGGGC
GTGCCGCTGCCGTACCTGATTGCTGCGAGTTTTATGGCAGCACCGGGCGGTCTGCTGTTCGCAAAACTGC
TGGTTCCGGAAACCGAACGTACGCAGAATGATGCCGAAGTGCTGGCAGAAAACGAAGATGAAAAACCGAC
CAATGTTATCGACGCTGCGGCCAGTGGTGCTGTCACGGGTGCGCAAATTGCAATCGCTGTCGGTGCATCC
CTGCTGGCATTCGTGGCACTGATTGCAATGATCAACGGCATTATCGGCGGTGTGGGCGGTTGGTTTGGCC
ATGGTGATCTGACCCTGCAGGCCATTCTGGGTTGGCTGTTCTCACCGCTGGCATGGGTTATCGGCGTCCC
GTGGAGTGAAGCTGGCATTGCGGGTTCCCTGATCGGCCAGAAAGTCGTGATTAACGAATTTGTGGCGTAT
TCGGAATTCGTTAAATACCTGAAACCGGAAGCAGCTGTTCAACTGTCAGATACCACGAAAGCCATTATCT
CGTTTGCACTGTGCGGTGCCGCTAATCTGGGCAGCATTGCCGTGCTGGTTGGCGGTCTGTCTATCATGGC
GCCGAAACGTCGCAAAGACGTGGCCCGCCTGGGTATTAAAGCCGTTGTCGCAGGCTCACTGTCGAACCTG
ATGAGCGCTGTTATCGCGGGTCTGTTTACCGGCCTGAGCGGTGCGTCTGTGCTGGGCTAACTCGAGCACC
ACCACCACCACCACTGAGATCCGGCTGCTAACAAAGCCCGAAAGGAAGCTGAGTTGGCTGCTGCCACCGC
TGAGCAATAACTAGCATAACCCCTTGGGGCCTCTAAACGGGTCTTGAGGGGTTTTTTGCTGAAAGGAGGA
ACTATATCCGGATTGGCGAATGGG
[124 nt withheld, positions 2825-2948]
C
[91 nt withheld, positions 2950-3040]
A
[49 nt withheld, positions 3042-3090]
CCTTTGACGTTGGAGTCCACGTTCTTT
[37 nt withheld, positions 3118-3154]
ACCCTATCTCGGTCTATTCTTTTGATTTATAAGGGATTTTGCCGATTTCGGCCTATTGGTTAAAAAATGA
GCTGATTTAACAAAAATTTAACGCGAATTTTAACAAAATATTAACGCTTACAATTTAGGTGGCACTTTTC
GGGGAAATGTGCGCGGAACCCCTATTTGTTTATTTTTCTAAATACATTCAAATATGTATCCGCTCATGAA
TTAATTCTTAGAAAAACTCATCGAGCATCAAATGAAACTGCAATTTATTCATATCAGGATTATCAATACC
ATATTTTTGAAAAAGCCGTTTCTGTAATGAAGGAGAAAACTCACCGAGGCAGTTCCATAGGATGGCAAGA
TCCTGGTATCGGTCTGCGATTCCGACTCGTCCAACATCAATACAACCTATTAATTTCCCCTCGTCAAAAA
TAAGGTTATCAAGTGAGAAATCACCATGAGTGACGACTGAATCCGGTGAGAATGGCAAAAGTTTATGCAT
TTCTTTCCAGACTTGTTCAACAGGCCAGCCATTACGCTCGTCATCAAAATCACTCGCATCAACCAAACCG
TTATTCATTCGTGATTGCGCCTGAGCGAGACGAAATACGCGATCGCTGTTAAAAGGACAATTACAAACAG
GAATCGAATGCAACCGGCGCAGGAACACTGCCAGCGCATCAACAATATTTTCACCTGAATCAGGATATTC
TTCTAATACCTGGAATGCTGTTTTCCCGGGGATCGCAGTGGTGAGTAACCATGCATCATCAGGAGTACGG
ATAAAATGCTTGATGGTCGGAAGAGGCATAAATTCCGTCAGCCAGTTTAGTCTGACCATCTCATCTGTAA
CATCATTGGCAACGCTACCTTTGCCATGTTTCAGAAACAACTCTGGCGCATCGGGCTTCCCATACAATCG
ATAGATTGTCGCACCTGATTGCCCGACATTATCGCGAGCCCATTTATACCCATATAAATCAGCATCCATG
TTGGAATTTAATCGCGGCCTAGAGCAAGACGTTTCCCGTTGAATATGGCTCATAACACCCCTTGTATTAC
TGTTTATGTAAGCAGACAGTTTTATTGTTCATGACCAAAATCCCTTAACGTGAGTTTTCGTTCCACTGAG
CGTCAGACCCCGTAGAAAAGATCAAAGGATCTTCTTGAGATCCTTTTTTTCTGCGCGTAATCTGCTGCTT
GCAAACAAAAAAACCACCGCTACCAGCGGTGGTTTGTTTGCCGGATCAAGAGCTACCAACTCTTTTTCCG
AAGGTAACTGGCTTCAGCAGAGCGCAGATACCAAATACTGTCCTTCTAGTGTAGCCGTAGTTAGGCCACC
ACTTCAAGAACTCTGTAGCACCGCCTACATACCTCGCTCTGCTAATCCTGTTACCAGTGGCTGCTGCCAG
TGGCGATAAGTCGTGTCTTACCGGGTTGGACTCAAGACGATAGTTACCGGATAAGGCGCAGCGGTCGGGC
TGAACGGGGGGTTCGTGCACACAGCCCAGCTTGGAGCGAACGACCTACACCGAACTGAGATACCTACAGC
GTGAGCTATGAGAAAGCGCCACGCTTCCCGAAGGGAGAAAGGCGGACAGGTATCCGGTAAGCGGCAGGGT
CGGAACAGGAGAGCGCACGAGGGAGCTTCCAGGGGGAAACGCCTGGTATCTTTATAGTCCTGTCGGGTTT
CGCCACCTCTGACTTGAGCGTCGATTTTTGTGATGCTCGTCAGGGGGGCGGAGCCTATGGAAAAACGCCA
GCAACGCGGCCTTTTTACGGTTCCTGGCCTTTTGCTGGCCTTTTGCTCACATGTTCTTTCCTGCGTTATC
CCCTGATTCTGTGGATAACCGTATTACCGCCTTTGAGTGAGCTGATACCGCTCGCCGCAGCCGAACGACC
GAGCGCAGCGAGTCAGTGAGCGAGGAAGCGGAAGAGCGCCTGATGCGGTATTTTCTCCTTACGCATCTGT
GCGGTATTTCACACCGCAATGGTGCACTCTCAGTACAATCTGCTCTGATGCCGCATAGTTAAGCCAGTAT
ACACTCCGCTATCGCTACGTGACTGGGTCATGGCTGCGCCCCGACACCCGCCAACACCCGCTGACGCGCC
CTGACGGGCTTGTCTGCTCCCGGCATCCGCTTACAGACAAGCTGTGACCGTCTCCGGGAGCTGCATGTGT
CAGAGGTTTTCACCGTCATCACCGAAACGCGCGAGGCAGCTGCGGTAAAGCTCATCAGCGTGGTCGTGAA
GCGATTCACAGATGTCTGCCTGTTCATCCGCGTCCAGCTCGTTGAGTTTCTCCAGAAGCGTTAATGTCTG
GCTTCTGATAAAGCGGGCCATGTTAAGGGCGGTTTTTTCCTGTTTGGTCACTGATGCCTCCGTGTAAGGG
GGATTTCTGTTCATGGGGGTAATGATACCGATGAAACGAGAGAGGATGCTCACGATACGGGTTACTGATG
ATGAACATGCCCGGTTACTGGAACGTTGTGAGGGTAAACAACTGGCGGTATGGATGCGGCGGGACCAGAG
AAAAATCACTCAGGGTCAATGCCAGCGCTTCGTTAATACAGATGTAGGTGTTCCACAGGGTAGCCAGCAG
CATCCTGCGATGCAGATCCGGAACATAATGGTGCAGGGCGCTGACTTCCGCGTTTCCAGACTTTACGAAA
CACGGAAACCGAAGACCATTCATGTTGTTGCTCAGGTCGCAGACGTTTTGCAGCAGCAGTCGCTTCACGT
TCGCTCGCGTATCGGTGATTCATTCTGCTAACCAGTAAGGCAACCCCGCCAGCCTAGCCGGGTCCTCAAC
GACAGGAGCACGATCATGCGCACCCGTGGGGCCGCCATGCCGGCGATAATGGCCTGCTTCTCGCCGAAAC
GTTTGGTGGCGGGACCAGTGACGAAGGCTTGAGCGAGGGCGTGCAAGATTCCGAATACCGCAAGCGACAG
GCCGATCATCGTCGCGCTCCAGCGAAAGCGGTCCTCGCCGAAAATGACCCAGAGCGCTGCCGGCACCTGT
CCTACGAGTTGCATGATAAAGAAGACAGTCATAAGTGCGGCGACGATAGTCATGCCCCGCGCCCACCGGA
AGGAGCTGACTGGGTTGAAGGCTCTCAAGGGCATCGGTCGAGATCCCGGTGCCTAATGAGTGAGCTAACT
TACATTAATTGCGTTGCGCTCACTGCCCGCTTTCCAGTCGGGAAACCTGTCGTGCCAGCTGCATTAATGA
ATCGGCCAACGCGCGGGGAGAGGCGGTTTGCGTATTGGGCGCCAGGGTGGTTTTTCTTTTCACCAGTGAG
ACGGGCAACAGCTGATTGCCCTTCACCGCCTGGCCCTGAGAGAGTTGCAGCAAGCGGTCCACGCTGGTTT
GCCCCAGCAGGCGAAAATCCTGTTTGATGGTGGTTAACGGCGGGATATAACATGAGCTGTCTTCGGTATC
GTCGTATCCCACTACCGAGATATCCGCACCAACGCGCAGCCCGGACTCGGTAATGGCGCGCATTGCGCCC
AGCGCCATCTGATCGTTGGCAACCAGCATCGCAGTGGGAACGATGCCCTCATTCAGCATTTGCATGGTTT
GTTGAAAACCGGACATGGCACTCCAGTCGCCTTCCCGTTCCGCTATCGGCTGAATTTGATTGCGAGTGAG
ATATTTATGCCAGCCAGCCAGACGCAGACGCGCCGAGACAGAACTTAATGGGCCCGCTAACAGCGCGATT
TGCTGGTGACCCAATGCGACCAGATGCTCCACGCCCAGTCGCGTACCGTCTTCATGGGAGAAAATAATAC
TGTTGATGGGTGTCTGGTCAGAGACATCAAGAAATAACGCCGGAACATTAGTGCAGGCAGCTTCCACAGC
AATGGCATCCTGGTCATCCAGCGGATAGTTAATGATCAGCCCACTGACGCGTTGCGCGAGAAGATTGTGC
ACCGCCGCTTTACAGGCTTCGACGCCGCTTCGTTCTACCATCGACACCACCACGCTGGCACCCAGTTGAT
CGGCGCGAGATTTAATCGCCGCGACAATTTGCGACGGCGCGTGCAGGGCCAGACTGGAGGTGGCAACGCC
AATCAGCAACGACTGTTTGCCCGCCAGTTGTTGTGCCACGCGGTTGGGAATGTAATTCAGCTCCGCCATC
GCCGCTTCCACTTTTTCCCGCGTTTTCGCAGAAACGTGGCTGGCCTGGTTCACCACGCGGGAAACGGTCT
GATAAGAGACACCGGCATACTCTGCGACATCGTATAACGTTACTGGTTTCACATTCACCACCCTGAATTG
ACTCTCTTCCGGGCGCTATCATGCCATACCGCGAAAGGTTTTGCGCCATTCGATGGTGTCCGGGATCTCG
ACGCTCTCCCTTATGCGACTCCTGCATTAGGAAGCAGCCCAGTAGTAGGTTGAGGCCGTTGAGCACCGCC
GCCGCAAGGAATGGTGCATGCAAGGAGATGGCGCCCAACAGTCCCCCGGCCACGGGGCCTGCCACCATAC
CCACGCCGAAACAAGCGCTCATGAGCCCGAAGTGGCGAGCCCGATCTTCCCCATCGGTGATGTCGGCGAT
ATAGGCGCCAGCAACCGCACCTGTGGCGCCGGTGATGCCGGCCACGATGCGTCCGGCGTAGAGGATCGAG
ATCTCGATCCCGCGAAAT
